Addgene plasmid #249017: pKlab264-pcDNA3-BRCA1(1314-end)-M1783T-V5-3xFLAG
Purpose: This plasmid expresses the C-terminally 3x-FLAG tagged BRCT domain that contains the M1783T mutation
Depositing lab: Georgios Karras. Depositing organization: University of Texas MD Anderson Cancer Center. Publication: Protein-folding chaperones predict structure-function relationships and cancer risk in BRCA1 mutation carriers. Gracia B, Montes P, Gutierrez AM, Arun B, Karras GI. Cell Rep. 2024 Feb 27;43(2):113803. doi: 10.1016/j.celrep.2024.113803. Epub 2024 Feb 17. PubMed 38368609.
Backbone
  Vector backbone: pcDNA3.1
  Vector type: Mammalian Expression
  Selectable markers: Hygromycin
Growth in bacteria
  Bacterial resistance: Ampicillin, 100 μg/mL
  Growth temperature: 37°C
  Growth strain: DH5alpha
  Copy number: High Copy
Gene/Insert
  Gene/Insert name: BRCA1(1314aa-end)
  Species: H. sapiens (human)
  Mutation: M1783T
  Entrez Gene: BRCA1 (a.k.a. BRCAI, BRCC1, BROVCA1, FANCS, IRIS, PNCA4, PPP1R53, PSCP, RNF53)
  Promoter: CMV Promoter
  Tag / fusion protein: 3x-FLAG-V5 (C terminal on insert)
  Cloning method: Gateway Cloning
Terms and licenses: Academic/Nonprofit Terms; Industry Terms: Not Available to Industry
How to cite: pKlab264-pcDNA3-BRCA1(1314-end)-M1783T-V5-3xFLAG was a gift from Georgios Karras (Addgene plasmid # 249017 ; http://n2t.net/addgene:249017 ; RRID:Addgene_249017)
