[The description below was written by a language model from this plasmid's Addgene catalogue record and pLannotate feature annotations shown in this document.]
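Description:
pKlab264-pcDNA3-BRCA1(1314-end)-M1783T-V5-3xFLAG is a mammalian expression plasmid built on a pcDNA3.1-type backbone by Gateway cloning. It carries a C-terminal portion of human BRCA1, from residue 1314 to the end of the protein, which includes the BRCT domain region. The fragment bears the M1783T missense substitution. In the annotated sequence the BRCA1 coding fragment sits between attB1 and attB2 recombination sites and continues in frame into a V5 epitope followed by a 3xFLAG tag. The expressed protein is therefore C-terminally tagged for detection or immunoprecipitation. Transcription is driven by the CMV immediate-early enhancer and promoter and terminated by the bovine growth hormone polyadenylation signal. A T7 promoter lies just upstream of the insert.

The plasmid is propagated in E. coli through a high-copy ColE1/pUC-type origin with ampicillin resistance, and an f1 origin is also present. For selection in mammalian cells, an SV40 early promoter drives a hygromycin resistance gene followed by an SV40 polyadenylation signal.

The feature table also shows elements that the catalogue entry does not mention. Upstream of the CMV promoter there is a partial and a complete human U6 promoter, each followed by an S. pyogenes Cas9 guide RNA scaffold, along with an additional CMV enhancer fragment. The record does not state whether these cassettes encode functional guides or what their purpose is.

According to the depositor's stated purpose and the associated publication title, the construct is used to express this BRCA1 variant for studies relating BRCA1 mutations, protein-folding chaperones, structure-function relationships and cancer risk.
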