Features (pLannotate 1.2.2; 29 found; start..end, strand, type, name):
     28..80      -  misc_feature   bom (fragment): basis of mobility region from pBR322
    235..437     +  enhancer       CMV enhancer (fragment): human cytomegalovirus immediate early enhancer
    438..554     +  promoter       U6 promoter (fragment): RNA polymerase III promoter for human U6 snRNA
    583..658     +  misc_RNA       gRNA scaffold: guide RNA scaffold for the Streptococcus pyogenes CRISPR/Cas9 system
    671..911     +  promoter       U6 promoter: RNA polymerase III promoter for human U6 snRNA
    941..1016    +  misc_RNA       gRNA scaffold: guide RNA scaffold for the Streptococcus pyogenes CRISPR/Cas9 system
   1035..1338    +  enhancer       CMV enhancer: human cytomegalovirus immediate early enhancer
   1339..1542    +  promoter       CMV promoter: human cytomegalovirus (CMV) immediate early promoter
   1538..1571    +  LTR            5' LTR (truncated) (fragment): truncated 5' long terminal repeat (LTR) from HIV-1
   1587..1605    +  promoter       T7 promoter: promoter for bacteriophage T7 RNA polymerase
   1694..1711    +  protein_bind   attB1 (fragment): mutant version of attB; core recombination site for the Gateway® BP reaction BP Clonase™
   1720..3369    +  CDS            BRCA1 (fragment): BRCA1_HUMAN - Also known as RNF53. Experimental evidence at protein level: Swiss-Prot protein existence level 1. E3 ubiquitin-protein ligase that specifically mediates the formation of 'Lys-6'-linked polyubiquitin chains and plays a central role in DNA repair by facilitating cellular responses to DNA damage (PubMed:12890688, PubMed:14976165, PubMed:16818604, PubMed:17525340, PubMed:12887909, PubMed:10500182, PubMed:19261748). It is unclear whether it also mediates the formation of other types of polyubiquitin chains (PubMed:12890688). The BRCA1-BARD1 heterodimer coordinates a diverse range of
   3371..3395    -  protein_bind   attB2: mutant version of attB; recombination site for the Gateway® BP reaction BP Clonase™
   3397..3437    +  CDS            V5 tag (fragment): epitope tag from simian virus 5
   3457..3522    +  CDS            3xFLAG: three tandem FLAG® epitope tags, followed by an enterokinase cleavage site
   3572..3683    +  polyA_signal   bGH poly(A) signal: bovine growth hormone polyadenylation signal
   3790..3811    +  promoter       SV40 promoter (fragment): SV40 enhancer and early promoter
   3832..4260    +  rep_origin     f1 ori (sequence partly withheld): f1 bacteriophage origin of replication; arrow indicates direction of (+) strand synthesis
   4274..4603    +  promoter       SV40 promoter: SV40 enhancer and early promoter
   4652..5677    +  CDS            HygR: aminoglycoside phosphotransferase from E. coli; aph(4)-Ia; confers resistance to hygromycin
   5687..5812    +  CDS            ble (fragment): BLE_KLEPN - Experimental evidence at protein level: Swiss-Prot protein existence level 1. Binding protein with a strong affinity to the bleomycin family of antibiotics. Binds to CL990; an antimitotic-antibiotic compound. From Klebsiella pneumoniae.
   5807..5928    +  polyA_signal   SV40 poly(A) signal: SV40 polyadenylation signal
   6001..6017    -  protein_bind   lac operator: The lac repressor binds to the lac operator to inhibit transcription in E. coli. This inhibition can be relieved by adding lactose or isopropyl-β-D-thiogalactopyranoside (IPTG). lac repressor encoded by lacI
   6025..6055    -  promoter       lac promoter: promoter for the E. coli lac operon
   6070..6091    -  protein_bind   CAP binding site: CAP binding activates transcription in the presence of cAMP. E. coli catabolite activator protein
   6104..6196    -  CDS            lacI (fragment): lac repressor; lacI; The lac repressor binds to the lac operator to inhibit transcription in E. coli. This inhibition can be relieved by adding lactose or isopropyl-β-D-thiogalactopyranoside (IPTG).
   6379..6967    -  rep_origin     ori: high-copy-number ColE1/pMB1/pBR322/pUC origin of replication
   7138..7998    -  CDS            AmpR: β-lactamase; bla; confers resistance to ampicillin, carbenicillin, and related antibiotics
   7999..8103    -  promoter       AmpR promoter: bla
>Addgene plasmid #249017 | pKlab264-pcDNA3-BRCA1(1314-end)-M1783T-V5-3xFLAG | addgene full sequence | sequence record 495719 | Addgene NGS Result
GACGGATCGGGAGATCTCCCGATCCCCTATGGTGCACTCTCAGTACAATCTGCTCTGATGCCGCATAGTT
AAGCCAGTATCTGCTCCCTGCTTGTGTGTTGGAGGTCGCTGAGTAGTGCGCGAGCAAAATTTAAGCTACA
ACAAGGCAAGGCTTGACCGACAATTGCATGAAGAATCTGCTTAGGGTTAGGCGTTTTGCGCTGCTTCGCG
ATGTACGGGCCAGATATACGCGTTGACATTGATTATTGACTAGTTATTAATAGTAATCAATTACGGGGTC
ATTAGTTCATAGCCCATATATGGAGTTCCGCGTTACATAACTTACGGTAAATGGCCCGCCTGGCTGACCG
CCCAACGACCCCCGCCCATTGACGTCAATAATGACGTATGTTCCCATAGTAACGCCAATAGGGACTTTCC
ATTGACGTCAATGGGTGAATAATTTCTTGGGTAGTTTGCAGTTTTAAAATTATGTTTTAAAATGGACTAT
CATATGCTTACCGTAACTTGAAAGTATTTCGATTTCTTGGCTTTATATATCTTGTGGAAAGGACGAAACA
CCGCTGATGGTGACATCGTCTGGTTTTAGAGCTAGAAATAGCAAGTTAAAATAAGGCTAGTCCGTTATCA
ACTTGAAAAAGTGGCACCGAGTCGGTGCTTTTTTCTTAAGGAGGGCCTATTTCCCATGATTCCTTCATAT
TTGCATATACGATACAAGGCTGTTAGAGAGATAATTGGAATTAATTTGACTGTAAACACAAAGATATTAG
TACAAAATACGTGACGTAGAAAGTAATAATTTCTTGGGTAGTTTGCAGTTTTAAAATTATGTTTTAAAAT
GGACTATCATATGCTTACCGTAACTTGAAAGTATTTCGATTTCTTGGCTTTATATATCTTGTGGAAAGGA
CGAAACACCGCATTTCTGGCGCTTTGCGGAGTTTTAGAGCTAGAAATAGCAAGTTAAAATAAGGCTAGTC
CGTTATCAACTTGAAAAAGTGGCACCGAGTCGGTGCTTTTTTACTAGTGGTACCCGTTACATAACTTACG
GTAAATGGCCCGCCTGGCTGACCGCCCAACGACCCCCGCCCATTGACGTCAATAATGACGTATGTTCCCA
TAGTAACGCCAATAGGGACTTTCCATTGACGTCAATGGGTGGAGTATTTACGGTAAACTGCCCACTTGGC
AGTACATCAAGTGTATCATATGCCAAGTACGCCCCCTATTGACGTCAATGACGGTAAATGGCCCGCCTGG
CATTATGCCCAGTACATGACCTTATGGGACTTTCCTACTTGGCAGTACATCTACGTATTAGTCATCGCTA
TTACCATGGTGATGCGGTTTTGGCAGTACATCAATGGGCGTGGATAGCGGTTTGACTCACGGGGATTTCC
AAGTCTCCACCCCATTGACGTCAATGGGAGTTTGTTTTGGCACCAAAATCAACGGGACTTTCCAAAATGT
CGTAACAACTCCGCCCCATTGACGCAAATGGGCGGTAGGCGTGTACGGTGGGAGGTCTATATAAGCAGAG
CTCTCTGGCTAACTAGAGAACCCACTGCTTACTGGCTTATCGAAATTAATACGACTCACTATAGGGAGAC
CCAAGCTGGCTAGCGTTTAAACTTAAGCTTGGTACCGAGCTCGGATCCACTAGTCCAGTGTGGTGGAATT
CTGCAGATATCAACAAGTTTGTACAAAAAAGTTGGCATGGATCCTTTCTTGATTGGTTCTTCCAAACAAA
TGAGGCATCAGTCTGAAAGCCAGGGAGTTGGTCTGAGTGACAAGGAATTGGTTTCAGATGATGAAGAAAG
AGGAACGGGCTTGGAAGAAAATAATCAAGAAGAGCAAAGCATGGATTCAAACTTAGGTGAAGCAGCATCT
GGGTGTGAGAGTGAAACAAGCGTCTCTGAAGACTGCTCAGGGCTATCCTCTCAGAGTGACATTTTAACCA
CTCAGCAGAGGGATACCATGCAACATAACCTGATAAAGCTCCAGCAGGAAATGGCTGAACTAGAAGCTGT
GTTAGAACAGCATGGGAGCCAGCCTTCTAACAGCTACCCTTCCATCATAAGTGACTCCTCTGCCCTTGAG
GACCTGCGAAATCCAGAACAAAGCACATCAGAAAAAGCAGTATTAACTTCACAGAAAAGTAGTGAATACC
CTATAAGCCAGAATCCAGAAGGCCTTTCTGCTGACAAGTTTGAGGTGTCTGCAGATAGTTCTACCAGTAA
AAATAAAGAACCAGGAGTGGAAAGGTCATCCCCTTCTAAATGCCCATCATTAGATGATAGGTGGTACATG
CACAGTTGCTCTGGGAGTCTTCAGAATAGAAACTACCCATCTCAAGAGGAGCTCATTAAGGTTGTTGATG
TGGAGGAGCAACAGCTGGAAGAGTCTGGGCCACACGATTTGACGGAAACATCTTACTTGCCAAGGCAAGA
TCTAGAGGGAACCCCTTACCTGGAATCTGGAATCAGCCTCTTCTCTGATGACCCTGAATCTGATCCTTCT
GAAGACAGAGCCCCAGAGTCAGCTCGTGTTGGCAACATACCATCTTCAACCTCTGCATTGAAAGTTCCCC
AATTGAAAGTTGCAGAATCTGCCCAGGGTCCAGCTGCTGCTCATACTACTGATACTGCTGGGTATAATGC
AATGGAAGAAAGTGTGAGCAGGGAGAAGCCAGAATTGACAGCTTCAACAGAAAGGGTCAACAAAAGAATG
TCCATGGTGGTGTCTGGCCTGACCCCAGAAGAATTTATGCTCGTGTACAAGTTTGCCAGAAAACACCACA
TCACTTTAACTAATCTAATTACTGAAGAGACTACTCATGTTGTTATGAAAACAGATGCTGAGTTTGTGTG
TGAACGGACACTGAAATATTTTCTAGGAATTGTGGGAGGAAAATGGGTAGTTAGCTATTTCTGGGTGACC
CAGTCTATTAAAGAAAGAAAAATGCTGAATGAGCATGATTTTGAAGTCAGAGGAGATGTGGTCAATGGAA
GAAACCACCAAGGTCCAAAGCGAGCAAGAGAATCCCAGGACAGAAAGATCTTCAGGGGGCTAGAAATCTG
TTGCTATGGGCCCTTCACCAACATGCCCACAGATCAACTGGAATGGATGGTACAGCTGTGTGGTGCTTCT
GTGGTGAAGGAGCTTTCATCATTCACCCTTGGCACAGGTGTCCACCCAATTGTGGTTGTGCAGCCAGATG
CCTGGACAGAGGACAATGGCTTCCATGCAATTGGGCAGATGTGTGAGGCACCTGTGGTGACCCGAGAGTG
GGTGTTGGACAGTGTAGCACTCTACCAGTGCCAGGAGCTGGACACCTACCTGATACCCCAGATCCCCCAC
AGCCACTACTACCCAACTTTCTTGTACAAAGTGGTTGGTAAGCCTATCCCTAACCCTCTCCTCGGTCTCG
ATTCTACAGGCTCGGGCTCGACCTCGGACTACAAAGACCATGACGGTGATTATAAAGATCATGACATCGA
CTACAAGGATGACGATGACAAGTGATAACTCGAGTCTAGAGGGCCCGTTTAAACCCGCTGATCAGCCTCG
ACTGTGCCTTCTAGTTGCCAGCCATCTGTTGTTTGCCCCTCCCCCGTGCCTTCCTTGACCCTGGAAGGTG
CCACTCCCACTGTCCTTTCCTAATAAAATGAGGAAATTGCATCGCATTGTCTGAGTAGGTGTCATTCTAT
TCTGGGGGGTGGGGTGGGGCAGGACAGCAAGGGGAAGACAATAGCAGGCATGCTGGGGATGCGGTGGGCT
CTATGGCTTCTGAGGCGGAAAGAACCAGCTGGGGCTCTAGGGGGTATCCCC
[124 nt withheld, positions 3832-3955]
C
[91 nt withheld, positions 3957-4047]
A
[49 nt withheld, positions 4049-4097]
CCTTTGACGTTGGAGTCCACGTTCTTT
[37 nt withheld, positions 4125-4161]
ACCCTATCTCGGTCTATTCTTTTGATTTATAAGGGATTTTGCCGATTTCGGCCTATTGGTTAAAAAATGA
GCTGATTTAACAAAAATTTAACGCGAATTAATTCTGTGGAATGTGTGTCAGTTAGGGTGTGGAAAGTCCC
CAGGCTCCCCAGCAGGCAGAAGTATGCAAAGCATGCATCTCAATTAGTCAGCAACCAGGTGTGGAAAGTC
CCCAGGCTCCCCAGCAGGCAGAAGTATGCAAAGCATGCATCTCAATTAGTCAGCAACCATAGTCCCGCCC
CTAACTCCGCCCATCCCGCCCCTAACTCCGCCCAGTTCCGCCCATTCTCCGCCCCATGGCTGACTAATTT
TTTTTATTTATGCAGAGGCCGAGGCCGCCTCTGCCTCTGAGCTATTCCAGAAGTAGTGAGGAGGCTTTTT
TGGAGGCCTAGGCTTTTGCAAAAAGCTCCCGGGAGCTTGTATATCCATTTTCGGATCTGATCAGCACGTG
ATGAAAAAGCCTGAACTCACCGCGACGTCTGTCGAGAAGTTTCTGATCGAAAAGTTCGACAGCGTCTCCG
ACCTGATGCAGCTCTCGGAGGGCGAAGAATCTCGTGCTTTCAGCTTCGATGTAGGAGGGCGTGGATATGT
CCTGCGGGTAAATAGCTGCGCCGATGGTTTCTACAAAGATCGTTATGTTTATCGGCACTTTGCATCGGCC
GCGCTCCCGATTCCGGAAGTGCTTGACATTGGGGAATTCAGCGAGAGCCTGACCTATTGCATCTCCCGCC
GTGCACAGGGTGTCACGTTGCAAGACCTGCCTGAAACCGAACTGCCCGCTGTTCTGCAGCCGGTCGCGGA
GGCCATGGATGCGATCGCTGCGGCCGATCTTAGCCAGACGAGCGGGTTCGGCCCATTCGGACCGCAAGGA
ATCGGTCAATACACTACATGGCGTGATTTCATATGCGCGATTGCTGATCCCCATGTGTATCACTGGCAAA
CTGTGATGGACGACACCGTCAGTGCGTCCGTCGCGCAGGCTCTCGATGAGCTGATGCTTTGGGCCGAGGA
CTGCCCCGAAGTCCGGCACCTCGTGCACGCGGATTTCGGCTCCAACAATGTCCTGACGGACAATGGCCGC
ATAACAGCGGTCATTGACTGGAGCGAGGCGATGTTCGGGGATTCCCAATACGAGGTCGCCAACATCTTCT
TCTGGAGGCCGTGGTTGGCTTGTATGGAGCAGCAGACGCGCTACTTCGAGCGGAGGCATCCGGAGCTTGC
AGGATCGCCGCGGCTCCGGGCGTATATGCTCCGCATTGGTCTTGACCAACTCTATCAGAGCTTGGTTGAC
GGCAATTTCGATGATGCAGCTTGGGCGCAGGGTCGATGCGACGCAATCGTCCGATCCGGAGCCGGGACTG
TCGGGCGTACACAAATCGCCCGCAGAAGCGCGGCCGTCTGGACCGATGGCTGTGTAGAAGTACTCGCCGA
TAGTGGAAACCGACGCCCCAGCACTCGTCCGAGGGCAAAGGAATAGCACGTGCTACGAGATTTCGATTCC
ACCGCCGCCTTCTATGAAAGGTTGGGCTTCGGAATCGTTTTCCGGGACGCCGGCTGGATGATCCTCCAGC
GCGGGGATCTCATGCTGGAGTTCTTCGCCCACCCCAACTTGTTTATTGCAGCTTATAATGGTTACAAATA
AAGCAATAGCATCACAAATTTCACAAATAAAGCATTTTTTTCACTGCATTCTAGTTGTGGTTTGTCCAAA
CTCATCAATGTATCTTATCATGTCTGTATACCGTCGACCTCTAGCTAGAGCTTGGCGTAATCATGGTCAT
AGCTGTTTCCTGTGTGAAATTGTTATCCGCTCACAATTCCACACAACATACGAGCCGGAAGCATAAAGTG
TAAAGCCTGGGGTGCCTAATGAGTGAGCTAACTCACATTAATTGCGTTGCGCTCACTGCCCGCTTTCCAG
TCGGGAAACCTGTCGTGCCAGCTGCATTAATGAATCGGCCAACGCGCGGGGAGAGGCGGTTTGCGTATTG
GGCGCTCTTCCGCTTCCTCGCTCACTGACTCGCTGCGCTCGGTCGTTCGGCTGCGGCGAGCGGTATCAGC
TCACTCAAAGGCGGTAATACGGTTATCCACAGAATCAGGGGATAACGCAGGAAAGAACATGTGAGCAAAA
GGCCAGCAAAAGGCCAGGAACCGTAAAAAGGCCGCGTTGCTGGCGTTTTTCCATAGGCTCCGCCCCCCTG
ACGAGCATCACAAAAATCGACGCTCAAGTCAGAGGTGGCGAAACCCGACAGGACTATAAAGATACCAGGC
GTTTCCCCCTGGAAGCTCCCTCGTGCGCTCTCCTGTTCCGACCCTGCCGCTTACCGGATACCTGTCCGCC
TTTCTCCCTTCGGGAAGCGTGGCGCTTTCTCATAGCTCACGCTGTAGGTATCTCAGTTCGGTGTAGGTCG
TTCGCTCCAAGCTGGGCTGTGTGCACGAACCCCCCGTTCAGCCCGACCGCTGCGCCTTATCCGGTAACTA
TCGTCTTGAGTCCAACCCGGTAAGACACGACTTATCGCCACTGGCAGCAGCCACTGGTAACAGGATTAGC
AGAGCGAGGTATGTAGGCGGTGCTACAGAGTTCTTGAAGTGGTGGCCTAACTACGGCTACACTAGAAGAA
CAGTATTTGGTATCTGCGCTCTGCTGAAGCCAGTTACCTTCGGAAAAAGAGTTGGTAGCTCTTGATCCGG
CAAACAAACCACCGCTGGTAGCGGTGGTTTTTTTGTTTGCAAGCAGCAGATTACGCGCAGAAAAAAAGGA
TCTCAAGAAGATCCTTTGATCTTTTCTACGGGGTCTGACGCTCAGTGGAACGAAAACTCACGTTAAGGGA
TTTTGGTCATGAGATTATCAAAAAGGATCTTCACCTAGATCCTTTTAAATTAAAAATGAAGTTTTAAATC
AATCTAAAGTATATATGAGTAAACTTGGTCTGACAGTTACCAATGCTTAATCAGTGAGGCACCTATCTCA
GCGATCTGTCTATTTCGTTCATCCATAGTTGCCTGACTCCCCGTCGTGTAGATAACTACGATACGGGAGG
GCTTACCATCTGGCCCCAGTGCTGCAATGATACCGCGAGACCCACGCTCACCGGCTCCAGATTTATCAGC
AATAAACCAGCCAGCCGGAAGGGCCGAGCGCAGAAGTGGTCCTGCAACTTTATCCGCCTCCATCCAGTCT
ATTAATTGTTGCCGGGAAGCTAGAGTAAGTAGTTCGCCAGTTAATAGTTTGCGCAACGTTGTTGCCATTG
CTACAGGCATCGTGGTGTCACGCTCGTCGTTTGGTATGGCTTCATTCAGCTCCGGTTCCCAACGATCAAG
GCGAGTTACATGATCCCCCATGTTGTGCAAAAAAGCGGTTAGCTCCTTCGGTCCTCCGATCGTTGTCAGA
AGTAAGTTGGCCGCAGTGTTATCACTCATGGTTATGGCAGCACTGCATAATTCTCTTACTGTCATGCCAT
CCGTAAGATGCTTTTCTGTGACTGGTGAGTACTCAACCAAGTCATTCTGAGAATAGTGTATGCGGCGACC
GAGTTGCTCTTGCCCGGCGTCAATACGGGATAATACCGCGCCACATAGCAGAACTTTAAAAGTGCTCATC
ATTGGAAAACGTTCTTCGGGGCGAAAACTCTCAAGGATCTTACCGCTGTTGAGATCCAGTTCGATGTAAC
CCACTCGTGCACCCAACTGATCTTCAGCATCTTTTACTTTCACCAGCGTTTCTGGGTGAGCAAAAACAGG
AAGGCAAAATGCCGCAAAAAAGGGAATAAGGGCGACACGGAAATGTTGAATACTCATACTCTTCCTTTTT
CAATATTATTGAAGCATTTATCAGGGTTATTGTCTCATGAGCGGATACATATTTGAATGTATTTAGAAAA
ATAAACAAATAGGGGTTCCGCGCACATTTCCCCGAAAAGTGCCACCTGACGTC
